Addgene plasmid #181970: pOT_1 - lenti-EFS-LTBR-2A-puro
Purpose: Expresses human LTBR linked to puromycin resistance via P2A for lentiviral delivery.
Depositing lab: Neville Sanjana. Depositing organization: New York Genome Center. Publication: A genome-scale screen for synthetic drivers of T cell proliferation. Legut M, Gajic Z, Guarino M, Daniloski Z, Rahman JA, Xue X, Lu C, Lu L, Mimitou EP, Hao S, Davoli T, Diefenbach C, Smibert P, Sanjana NE. Nature. 2022 Mar;603(7902):728-735. doi: 10.1038/s41586-022-04494-7. Epub 2022 Mar 16. PubMed 35296855.
Backbone
  Vector backbone: lentiCRISPR v2
  Vector type: Lentiviral
Growth in bacteria
  Bacterial resistance: Ampicillin, 100 μg/mL
  Growth temperature: 37°C
  Growth strain: NEB Stable
  Copy number: High Copy
Gene/Insert
  Gene/Insert name: LTBR
  Species: H. sapiens (human)
  Entrez Gene: LTBR (a.k.a. D12S370, LT-BETA-R, TNF-R-III, TNFCR, TNFR-RP, TNFR2-RP, TNFR3, TNFRSF3)
  Cloning method: Gibson Cloning
Terms and licenses: Academic/Nonprofit Terms; Industry Terms: Not Available to Industry
How to cite: pOT_1 - lenti-EFS-LTBR-2A-puro was a gift from Neville Sanjana (Addgene plasmid # 181970 ; http://n2t.net/addgene:181970 ; RRID:Addgene_181970)
