[The description below was written by a language model from this plasmid's Addgene catalogue record and pLannotate feature annotations shown in this document.]
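Description:
pOT_1 - lenti-EFS-LTBR-2A-puro is a 10.2 kb lentiviral transfer plasmid built on the lentiCRISPR v2 backbone for delivering a human LTBR open reading frame into mammalian cells. In bacteria it is maintained by a high-copy ColE1/pUC-type origin and selected with ampicillin through the AmpR (β-lactamase) cassette. An f1 origin is also present. Outside the viral region, the backbone carries an SV40 promoter/EM7-driven BleoR cassette with an SV40 poly(A) signal, along with lac promoter/operator remnants.

The viral genome is transcribed in packaging cells from a CMV enhancer/promoter fused to a truncated HIV-1 5' LTR. It is followed by the Ψ packaging signal with a gag fragment, the RRE for Rev-dependent nuclear export, and the cPPT/CTS element. The internal expression cassette uses the short EF-1α core promoter (EFS) to drive LTBR, the TNF receptor superfamily member that binds lymphotoxin α/β heterotrimers and LIGHT. According to the catalogue entry, LTBR is joined to puromycin N-acetyltransferase through a P2A peptide. The annotation does not call this linker, but a short gap between the LTBR and PuroR coding sequences is consistent with it. Both proteins therefore come from a single transcript, so puromycin selection enriches for transduced cells that also express LTBR. A WPRE downstream enhances transcript expression, and the cassette ends in a truncated 3' LTR followed by a bGH poly(A) signal.

The associated publication describes a genome-scale screen for synthetic drivers of T cell proliferation, which suggests the construct is used for stable LTBR overexpression in T cells.
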