Features (pLannotate 1.2.2; 32 found; start..end, strand, type, name):
     35..87      -  misc_feature   bom (fragment): basis of mobility region from pBR322
    242..621     +  enhancer       CMV enhancer: human cytomegalovirus immediate early enhancer
    622..821     +  promoter       CMV promoter: human cytomegalovirus (CMV) immediate early promoter
    839..1019    +  LTR            5' LTR (truncated): truncated 5' long terminal repeat (LTR) from HIV-1
   1066..1191    +  misc_feature   HIV-1 Ψ: packaging signal of human immunodeficiency virus type 1
   1175..1538    +  CDS            HIV-1 gag (fragment): gag protein from human immunodeficiency virus 1; gag
   1684..1917    +  misc_feature   RRE: The Rev response element (RRE) of HIV-1 allows for Rev-dependent mRNA export from the nucleus to the cytoplasm.
   2294..2394    +  CDS            Rev (fragment): human immunodeficiency virus 1 (HIV-1) Rev protein; rev; enhances nuclear export of unspliced and incompletely spliced viral mRNAs
   2444..2561    +  misc_feature   cPPT/CTS: central polypurine tract and central termination sequence of HIV-1
   2611..2629    +  CDS            small t antigen (fragment): SV40 (simian virus 40) small t antigen
   2655..2866    +  promoter       EF-1α core promoter: core promoter for human elongation factor EF-1α
   2889..4193    +  CDS            LTBR: TNR3_HUMAN - Also known as D12S370, TNFCR, TNFR3, TNFRSF3. Experimental evidence at protein level: Swiss-Prot protein existence level 1. Receptor for the heterotrimeric lymphotoxin containing LTA and LTB, and for TNFS14/LIGHT. Promotes apoptosis via TRAF3 and TRAF5. May play a role in the development of lymphoid organs. From Homo sapiens (Human).
   4259..4856    +  CDS            PuroR (fragment): puromycin N-acetyltransferase; pac from Streptomyces; confers resistance to puromycin
   4857..4878    +  misc_feature   MCS (fragment): pBluescript multiple cloning site
   4881..5469    +  misc_feature   WPRE: woodchuck hepatitis virus posttranscriptional regulatory element
   5406..5987    +  CDS            nef (fragment): NEF_HV1H2 - Experimental evidence at protein level: Swiss-Prot protein existence level 1. Extracellular Nef protein targets CD4(+) T-lymphocytes for apoptosis by interacting with CXCR4 surface receptors. From Human immunodeficiency virus type 1 group M subtype B (isolate HXB2) (HIV-1).
   5994..6174    +  LTR            5' LTR (truncated): truncated 5' long terminal repeat (LTR) from HIV-1
   6206..6430    +  polyA_signal   bGH poly(A) signal: bovine growth hormone polyadenylation signal
   6434..6455    +  promoter       SV40 promoter (fragment): SV40 enhancer and early promoter
   6476..6904    +  rep_origin     f1 ori (sequence partly withheld): f1 bacteriophage origin of replication; arrow indicates direction of (+) strand synthesis
   6918..7247    +  promoter       SV40 promoter: SV40 enhancer and early promoter
   7295..7342    +  promoter       EM7 promoter: synthetic bacterial promoter&nbsp
   7361..7735    +  CDS            BleoR: antibiotic-binding protein; Sh ble from Streptoalloteichus hindustanus; confers resistance to bleomycin, phleomycin, and Zeocin™
   7745..7870    +  CDS            ble (fragment): BLE_KLEPN - Experimental evidence at protein level: Swiss-Prot protein existence level 1. Binding protein with a strong affinity to the bleomycin family of antibiotics. Binds to CL990; an antimitotic-antibiotic compound. From Klebsiella pneumoniae.
   7865..7986    +  polyA_signal   SV40 poly(A) signal: SV40 polyadenylation signal
   8059..8075    -  protein_bind   lac operator: The lac repressor binds to the lac operator to inhibit transcription in E. coli. This inhibition can be relieved by adding lactose or isopropyl-β-D-thiogalactopyranoside (IPTG). lac repressor encoded by lacI
   8083..8113    -  promoter       lac promoter: promoter for the E. coli lac operon
   8128..8149    -  protein_bind   CAP binding site: CAP binding activates transcription in the presence of cAMP. E. coli catabolite activator protein
   8162..8254    -  CDS            lacI (fragment): lac repressor; lacI; The lac repressor binds to the lac operator to inhibit transcription in E. coli. This inhibition can be relieved by adding lactose or isopropyl-β-D-thiogalactopyranoside (IPTG).
   8437..9025    -  rep_origin     ori: high-copy-number ColE1/pMB1/pBR322/pUC origin of replication
   9196..10056   -  CDS            AmpR: β-lactamase; bla; confers resistance to ampicillin, carbenicillin, and related antibiotics
  10057..10161   -  promoter       AmpR promoter: bla
>Addgene plasmid #181970 | pOT_1 - lenti-EFS-LTBR-2A-puro | addgene full sequence | sequence record 355570 | Addgene NGS Result
TGACGTCGACGGATCGGGAGATCTCCCGATCCCCTATGGTGCACTCTCAGTACAATCTGCTCTGATGCCG
CATAGTTAAGCCAGTATCTGCTCCCTGCTTGTGTGTTGGAGGTCGCTGAGTAGTGCGCGAGCAAAATTTA
AGCTACAACAAGGCAAGGCTTGACCGACAATTGCATGAAGAATCTGCTTAGGGTTAGGCGTTTTGCGCTG
CTTCGCGATGTACGGGCCAGATATACGCGTTGACATTGATTATTGACTAGTTATTAATAGTAATCAATTA
CGGGGTCATTAGTTCATAGCCCATATATGGAGTTCCGCGTTACATAACTTACGGTAAATGGCCCGCCTGG
CTGACCGCCCAACGACCCCCGCCCATTGACGTCAATAATGACGTATGTTCCCATAGTAACGCCAATAGGG
ACTTTCCATTGACGTCAATGGGTGGAGTATTTACGGTAAACTGCCCACTTGGCAGTACATCAAGTGTATC
ATATGCCAAGTACGCCCCCTATTGACGTCAATGACGGTAAATGGCCCGCCTGGCATTATGCCCAGTACAT
GACCTTATGGGACTTTCCTACTTGGCAGTACATCTACGTATTAGTCATCGCTATTACCATGGTGATGCGG
TTTTGGCAGTACATCAATGGGCGTGGATAGCGGTTTGACTCACGGGGATTTCCAAGTCTCCACCCCATTG
ACGTCAATGGGAGTTTGTTTTGGCACCAAAATCAACGGGACTTTCCAAAATGTCGTAACAACTCCGCCCC
ATTGACGCAAATGGGCGGTAGGCGTGTACGGTGGGAGGTCTATATAAGCAGCGCGTTTTGCCTGTACTGG
GTCTCTCTGGTTAGACCAGATCTGAGCCTGGGAGCTCTCTGGCTAACTAGGGAACCCACTGCTTAAGCCT
CAATAAAGCTTGCCTTGAGTGCTTCAAGTAGTGTGTGCCCGTCTGTTGTGTGACTCTGGTAACTAGAGAT
CCCTCAGACCCTTTTAGTCAGTGTGGAAAATCTCTAGCAGTGGCGCCCGAACAGGGACTTGAAAGCGAAA
GGGAAACCAGAGGAGCTCTCTCGACGCAGGACTCGGCTTGCTGAAGCGCGCACGGCAAGAGGCGAGGGGC
GGCGACTGGTGAGTACGCCAAAAATTTTGACTAGCGGAGGCTAGAAGGAGAGAGATGGGTGCGAGAGCGT
CAGTATTAAGCGGGGGAGAATTAGATCGCGATGGGAAAAAATTCGGTTAAGGCCAGGGGGAAAGAAAAAA
TATAAATTAAAACATATAGTATGGGCAAGCAGGGAGCTAGAACGATTCGCAGTTAATCCTGGCCTGTTAG
AAACATCAGAAGGCTGTAGACAAATACTGGGACAGCTACAACCATCCCTTCAGACAGGATCAGAAGAACT
TAGATCATTATATAATACAGTAGCAACCCTCTATTGTGTGCATCAAAGGATAGAGATAAAAGACACCAAG
GAAGCTTTAGACAAGATAGAGGAAGAGCAAAACAAAAGTAAGACCACCGCACAGCAAGCGGCCGCTGATC
TTCAGACCTGGAGGAGGAGATATGAGGGACAATTGGAGAAGTGAATTATATAAATATAAAGTAGTAAAAA
TTGAACCATTAGGAGTAGCACCCACCAAGGCAAAGAGAAGAGTGGTGCAGAGAGAAAAAAGAGCAGTGGG
AATAGGAGCTTTGTTCCTTGGGTTCTTGGGAGCAGCAGGAAGCACTATGGGCGCAGCGTCAATGACGCTG
ACGGTACAGGCCAGACAATTATTGTCTGGTATAGTGCAGCAGCAGAACAATTTGCTGAGGGCTATTGAGG
CGCAACAGCATCTGTTGCAACTCACAGTCTGGGGCATCAAGCAGCTCCAGGCAAGAATCCTGGCTGTGGA
AAGATACCTAAAGGATCAACAGCTCCTGGGGATTTGGGGTTGCTCTGGAAAACTCATTTGCACCACTGCT
GTGCCTTGGAATGCTAGTTGGAGTAATAAATCTCTGGAACAGATTTGGAATCACACGACCTGGATGGAGT
GGGACAGAGAAATTAACAATTACACAAGCTTAATACACTCCTTAATTGAAGAATCGCAAAACCAGCAAGA
AAAGAATGAACAAGAATTATTGGAATTAGATAAATGGGCAAGTTTGTGGAATTGGTTTAACATAACAAAT
TGGCTGTGGTATATAAAATTATTCATAATGATAGTAGGAGGCTTGGTAGGTTTAAGAATAGTTTTTGCTG
TACTTTCTATAGTGAATAGAGTTAGGCAGGGATATTCACCATTATCGTTTCAGACCCACCTCCCAACCCC
GAGGGGACCCGACAGGCCCGAAGGAATAGAAGAAGAAGGTGGAGAGAGAGACAGAGACAGATCCATTCGA
TTAGTGAACGGATCGGCACTGCGTGCGCCAATTCTGCAGACAAATGGCAGTATTCATCCACAATTTTAAA
AGAAAAGGGGGGATTGGGGGGTACAGTGCAGGGGAAAGAATAGTAGACATAATAGCAACAGACATACAAA
CTAAAGAATTACAAAAACAAATTACAAAAATTCAAAATTTTCGGGTTTATTACAGGGACAGCAGAGATCC
AGTTTGGTTAATTAAGCTAGCTAGGTCTTGAAAGGAGTGGGAATTGGCTCCGGTGCCCGTCAGTGGGCAG
AGCGCACATCGCCCACAGTCCCCGAGAAGTTGGGGGGAGGGGTCGGCAATTGATCCGGTGCCTAGAGAAG
GTGGCGCGGGGTAAACTGGGAAAGTGATGTCGTGTACTGGCTCCGCCTTTTTCCCGAGGGTGGGGGAGAA
CCGTATATAAGTGCAGTAGTCGCCGTGAACGTTCTTTTTCGCAACGGGTTTGCCGCCAGAACACAGGACC
GGTTCTAGAGCCGCCACCATGCTCCTGCCTTGGGCCACCTCTGCCCCCGGCCTGGCCTGGGGGCCTCTGG
TGCTGGGCCTCTTCGGGCTCCTGGCAGCATCGCAGCCCCAGGCGGTGCCTCCATATGCGTCGGAGAACCA
GACCTGCAGGGACCAGGAAAAGGAATACTATGAGCCCCAGCACCGCATCTGCTGCTCCCGCTGCCCGCCA
GGCACCTATGTCTCAGCTAAATGTAGCCGCATCCGGGACACAGTTTGTGCCACATGTGCCGAGAATTCCT
ACAACGAGCACTGGAACTACCTGACCATCTGCCAGCTGTGCCGCCCCTGTGACCCAGTGATGGGCCTCGA
GGAGATTGCCCCCTGCACAAGCAAACGGAAGACCCAGTGCCGCTGCCAGCCGGGAATGTTCTGTGCTGCC
TGGGCCCTCGAGTGTACACACTGCGAGCTACTTTCTGACTGCCCGCCTGGCACTGAAGCCGAGCTCAAAG
ATGAAGTTGGGAAGGGTAACAACCACTGCGTCCCCTGCAAGGCCGGGCACTTCCAGAATACCTCCTCCCC
CAGCGCCCGCTGCCAGCCCCACACCAGGTGTGAGAACCAAGGTCTGGTGGAGGCAGCTCCAGGCACTGCC
CAGTCCGACACAACCTGCAAAAATCCATTAGAGCCACTGCCCCCAGAGATGTCAGGAACCATGCTGATGC
TGGCCGTTCTGCTGCCACTGGCCTTCTTTCTGCTCCTTGCCACCGTCTTCTCCTGCATCTGGAAGAGCCA
CCCTTCTCTCTGCAGGAAACTGGGATCGCTGCTCAAGAGGCGTCCGCAGGGAGAGGGACCCAATCCTGTA
GCTGGAAGCTGGGAGCCTCCGAAGGCCCATCCATACTTCCCTGACTTGGTACAGCCACTGCTACCCATTT
CTGGAGATGTTTCCCCAGTATCCACTGGGCTCCCCGCAGCCCCAGTTTTGGAGGCAGGGGTGCCGCAACA
GCAGAGTCCTCTGGACCTGACCAGGGAGCCGCAGTTGGAACCCGGGGAGCAGAGCCAGGTGGCCCACGGT
ACCAATGGCATTCATGTCACCGGCGGGTCTATGACTATCACTGGCAACATCTACATCTACAATGGACCAG
TACTGGGGGGACCACCGGGTCCTGGAGACCTCCCAGCTACCCCCGAACCTCCATACCCCATTCCCGAAGA
GGGGGACCCTGGCCCTCCCGGGCTCTCTACACCCCACCAGGAAGATGGCAAGGCTTGGCACCTAGCGGAG
ACAGAGCACTGTGGTGCCACACCCTCTAACAGGGGCCCAAGGAACCAATTTATCACCCATGACGGATCCG
GCGCAACAAACTTCTCTCTGCTGAAACAAGCCGGAGATGTCGAAGAGAATCCTGGACCGACCGAGTACAA
GCCCACGGTGCGCCTCGCCACCCGCGACGACGTCCCCAGGGCCGTACGCACCCTCGCCGCCGCGTTCGCC
GACTACCCCGCCACGCGCCACACCGTCGATCCGGACCGCCACATCGAGCGGGTCACCGAGCTGCAAGAAC
TCTTCCTCACGCGCGTCGGGCTCGACATCGGCAAGGTGTGGGTCGCGGACGACGGCGCCGCGGTGGCGGT
CTGGACCACGCCGGAGAGCGTCGAAGCGGGGGCGGTGTTCGCCGAGATCGGCCCGCGCATGGCCGAGTTG
AGCGGTTCCCGGCTGGCCGCGCAGCAACAGATGGAAGGCCTCCTGGCGCCGCACCGGCCCAAGGAGCCCG
CGTGGTTCCTGGCCACCGTCGGAGTCTCGCCCGACCACCAGGGCAAGGGTCTGGGCAGCGCCGTCGTGCT
CCCCGGAGTGGAGGCGGCCGAGCGCGCCGGGGTGCCCGCCTTCCTGGAGACCTCCGCGCCCCGCAACCTC
CCCTTCTACGAGCGGCTCGGCTTCACCGTCACCGCCGACGTCGAGGTGCCCGAAGGACCGCGCACCTGGT
GCATGACCCGCAAGCCCGGTGCCTGAGAATTCGATATCAAGCTTATCGGTAATCAACCTCTGGATTACAA
AATTTGTGAAAGATTGACTGGTATTCTTAACTATGTTGCTCCTTTTACGCTATGTGGATACGCTGCTTTA
ATGCCTTTGTATCATGCTATTGCTTCCCGTATGGCTTTCATTTTCTCCTCCTTGTATAAATCCTGGTTGC
TGTCTCTTTATGAGGAGTTGTGGCCCGTTGTCAGGCAACGTGGCGTGGTGTGCACTGTGTTTGCTGACGC
AACCCCCACTGGTTGGGGCATTGCCACCACCTGTCAGCTCCTTTCCGGGACTTTCGCTTTCCCCCTCCCT
ATTGCCACGGCGGAACTCATCGCCGCCTGCCTTGCCCGCTGCTGGACAGGGGCTCGGCTGTTGGGCACTG
ACAATTCCGTGGTGTTGTCGGGGAAATCATCGTCCTTTCCTTGGCTGCTCGCCTGTGTTGCCACCTGGAT
TCTGCGCGGGACGTCCTTCTGCTACGTCCCTTCGGCCCTCAATCCAGCGGACCTTCCTTCCCGCGGCCTG
CTGCCGGCTCTGCGGCCTCTTCCGCGTCTTCGCCTTCGCCCTCAGACGAGTCGGATCTCCCTTTGGGCCG
CCTCCCCGCATCGATACCGTCGACCTCGAGACCTAGAAAAACATGGAGCAATCACAAGTAGCAATACAGC
AGCTACCAATGCTGATTGTGCCTGGCTAGAAGCACAAGAGGAGGAGGAGGTGGGTTTTCCAGTCACACCT
CAGGTACCTTTAAGACCAATGACTTACAAGGCAGCTGTAGATCTTAGCCACTTTTTAAAAGAAAAGGGGG
GACTGGAAGGGCTAATTCACTCCCAACGAAGACAAGATATCCTTGATCTGTGGATCTACCACACACAAGG
CTACTTCCCTGATTGGCAGAACTACACACCAGGGCCAGGGATCAGATATCCACTGACCTTTGGATGGTGC
TACAAGCTAGTACCAGTTGAGCAAGAGAAGGTAGAAGAAGCCAATGAAGGAGAGAACACCCGCTTGTTAC
ACCCTGTGAGCCTGCATGGGATGGATGACCCGGAGAGAGAAGTATTAGAGTGGAGGTTTGACAGCCGCCT
AGCATTTCATCACATGGCCCGAGAGCTGCATCCGGACTGTACTGGGTCTCTCTGGTTAGACCAGATCTGA
GCCTGGGAGCTCTCTGGCTAACTAGGGAACCCACTGCTTAAGCCTCAATAAAGCTTGCCTTGAGTGCTTC
AAGTAGTGTGTGCCCGTCTGTTGTGTGACTCTGGTAACTAGAGATCCCTCAGACCCTTTTAGTCAGTGTG
GAAAATCTCTAGCAGGGCCCGTTTAAACCCGCTGATCAGCCTCGACTGTGCCTTCTAGTTGCCAGCCATC
TGTTGTTTGCCCCTCCCCCGTGCCTTCCTTGACCCTGGAAGGTGCCACTCCCACTGTCCTTTCCTAATAA
AATGAGGAAATTGCATCGCATTGTCTGAGTAGGTGTCATTCTATTCTGGGGGGTGGGGTGGGGCAGGACA
GCAAGGGGGAGGATTGGGAAGACAATAGCAGGCATGCTGGGGATGCGGTGGGCTCTATGGCTTCTGAGGC
GGAAAGAACCAGCTGGGGCTCTAGGGGGTATCCCC
[124 nt withheld, positions 6476-6599]
C
[91 nt withheld, positions 6601-6691]
A
[49 nt withheld, positions 6693-6741]
CCTTTGACGTTGGAGTCCACGTTCTTT
[37 nt withheld, positions 6769-6805]
ACCCTATCTCGGTCTATTCTTTTGATTTATAAGGGATTTTGCCGATTTCGGCCTATTGGTTAAAAAATGA
GCTGATTTAACAAAAATTTAACGCGAATTAATTCTGTGGAATGTGTGTCAGTTAGGGTGTGGAAAGTCCC
CAGGCTCCCCAGCAGGCAGAAGTATGCAAAGCATGCATCTCAATTAGTCAGCAACCAGGTGTGGAAAGTC
CCCAGGCTCCCCAGCAGGCAGAAGTATGCAAAGCATGCATCTCAATTAGTCAGCAACCATAGTCCCGCCC
CTAACTCCGCCCATCCCGCCCCTAACTCCGCCCAGTTCCGCCCATTCTCCGCCCCATGGCTGACTAATTT
TTTTTATTTATGCAGAGGCCGAGGCCGCCTCTGCCTCTGAGCTATTCCAGAAGTAGTGAGGAGGCTTTTT
TGGAGGCCTAGGCTTTTGCAAAAAGCTCCCGGGAGCTTGTATATCCATTTTCGGATCTGATCAGCACGTG
TTGACAATTAATCATCGGCATAGTATATCGGCATAGTATAATACGACAAGGTGAGGAACTAAACCATGGC
CAAGTTGACCAGTGCCGTTCCGGTGCTCACCGCGCGCGACGTCGCCGGAGCGGTCGAGTTCTGGACCGAC
CGGCTCGGGTTCTCCCGGGACTTCGTGGAGGACGACTTCGCCGGTGTGGTCCGGGACGACGTGACCCTGT
TCATCAGCGCGGTCCAGGACCAGGTGGTGCCGGACAACACCCTGGCCTGGGTGTGGGTGCGCGGCCTGGA
CGAGCTGTACGCCGAGTGGTCGGAGGTCGTGTCCACGAACTTCCGGGACGCCTCCGGGCCGGCCATGACC
GAGATCGGCGAGCAGCCGTGGGGGCGGGAGTTCGCCCTGCGCGACCCGGCCGGCAACTGCGTGCACTTCG
TGGCCGAGGAGCAGGACTGACACGTGCTACGAGATTTCGATTCCACCGCCGCCTTCTATGAAAGGTTGGG
CTTCGGAATCGTTTTCCGGGACGCCGGCTGGATGATCCTCCAGCGCGGGGATCTCATGCTGGAGTTCTTC
GCCCACCCCAACTTGTTTATTGCAGCTTATAATGGTTACAAATAAAGCAATAGCATCACAAATTTCACAA
ATAAAGCATTTTTTTCACTGCATTCTAGTTGTGGTTTGTCCAAACTCATCAATGTATCTTATCATGTCTG
TATACCGTCGACCTCTAGCTAGAGCTTGGCGTAATCATGGTCATAGCTGTTTCCTGTGTGAAATTGTTAT
CCGCTCACAATTCCACACAACATACGAGCCGGAAGCATAAAGTGTAAAGCCTGGGGTGCCTAATGAGTGA
GCTAACTCACATTAATTGCGTTGCGCTCACTGCCCGCTTTCCAGTCGGGAAACCTGTCGTGCCAGCTGCA
TTAATGAATCGGCCAACGCGCGGGGAGAGGCGGTTTGCGTATTGGGCGCTCTTCCGCTTCCTCGCTCACT
GACTCGCTGCGCTCGGTCGTTCGGCTGCGGCGAGCGGTATCAGCTCACTCAAAGGCGGTAATACGGTTAT
CCACAGAATCAGGGGATAACGCAGGAAAGAACATGTGAGCAAAAGGCCAGCAAAAGGCCAGGAACCGTAA
AAAGGCCGCGTTGCTGGCGTTTTTCCATAGGCTCCGCCCCCCTGACGAGCATCACAAAAATCGACGCTCA
AGTCAGAGGTGGCGAAACCCGACAGGACTATAAAGATACCAGGCGTTTCCCCCTGGAAGCTCCCTCGTGC
GCTCTCCTGTTCCGACCCTGCCGCTTACCGGATACCTGTCCGCCTTTCTCCCTTCGGGAAGCGTGGCGCT
TTCTCATAGCTCACGCTGTAGGTATCTCAGTTCGGTGTAGGTCGTTCGCTCCAAGCTGGGCTGTGTGCAC
GAACCCCCCGTTCAGCCCGACCGCTGCGCCTTATCCGGTAACTATCGTCTTGAGTCCAACCCGGTAAGAC
ACGACTTATCGCCACTGGCAGCAGCCACTGGTAACAGGATTAGCAGAGCGAGGTATGTAGGCGGTGCTAC
AGAGTTCTTGAAGTGGTGGCCTAACTACGGCTACACTAGAAGAACAGTATTTGGTATCTGCGCTCTGCTG
AAGCCAGTTACCTTCGGAAAAAGAGTTGGTAGCTCTTGATCCGGCAAACAAACCACCGCTGGTAGCGGTG
GTTTTTTTGTTTGCAAGCAGCAGATTACGCGCAGAAAAAAAGGATCTCAAGAAGATCCTTTGATCTTTTC
TACGGGGTCTGACGCTCAGTGGAACGAAAACTCACGTTAAGGGATTTTGGTCATGAGATTATCAAAAAGG
ATCTTCACCTAGATCCTTTTAAATTAAAAATGAAGTTTTAAATCAATCTAAAGTATATATGAGTAAACTT
GGTCTGACAGTTACCAATGCTTAATCAGTGAGGCACCTATCTCAGCGATCTGTCTATTTCGTTCATCCAT
AGTTGCCTGACTCCCCGTCGTGTAGATAACTACGATACGGGAGGGCTTACCATCTGGCCCCAGTGCTGCA
ATGATACCGCGAGACCCACGCTCACCGGCTCCAGATTTATCAGCAATAAACCAGCCAGCCGGAAGGGCCG
AGCGCAGAAGTGGTCCTGCAACTTTATCCGCCTCCATCCAGTCTATTAATTGTTGCCGGGAAGCTAGAGT
AAGTAGTTCGCCAGTTAATAGTTTGCGCAACGTTGTTGCCATTGCTACAGGCATCGTGGTGTCACGCTCG
TCGTTTGGTATGGCTTCATTCAGCTCCGGTTCCCAACGATCAAGGCGAGTTACATGATCCCCCATGTTGT
GCAAAAAAGCGGTTAGCTCCTTCGGTCCTCCGATCGTTGTCAGAAGTAAGTTGGCCGCAGTGTTATCACT
CATGGTTATGGCAGCACTGCATAATTCTCTTACTGTCATGCCATCCGTAAGATGCTTTTCTGTGACTGGT
GAGTACTCAACCAAGTCATTCTGAGAATAGTGTATGCGGCGACCGAGTTGCTCTTGCCCGGCGTCAATAC
GGGATAATACCGCGCCACATAGCAGAACTTTAAAAGTGCTCATCATTGGAAAACGTTCTTCGGGGCGAAA
ACTCTCAAGGATCTTACCGCTGTTGAGATCCAGTTCGATGTAACCCACTCGTGCACCCAACTGATCTTCA
GCATCTTTTACTTTCACCAGCGTTTCTGGGTGAGCAAAAACAGGAAGGCAAAATGCCGCAAAAAAGGGAA
TAAGGGCGACACGGAAATGTTGAATACTCATACTCTTCCTTTTTCAATATTATTGAAGCATTTATCAGGG
TTATTGTCTCATGAGCGGATACATATTTGAATGTATTTAGAAAAATAAACAAATAGGGGTTCCGCGCACA
TTTCCCCGAAAAGTGCCACC
